>Addgene plasmid #173891 | pUFlip-floxed2A-KalTA4-; gcry1:BFP -2 | addgene full sequence | sequence record 345368 | Addgene NGS Result
GAAACGCCTGGTATCTTTATAGTCCTGTCGGGTTTCGCCACCTCTGACTTGAGCGTCGATTTTTGTGATG
CTCGTCAGGGGGGCGGAGCCTATGGAAAAACGCCAGCAACGCGGCCTTTTTACGGTTCCTGGCCTTTTGC
TGGCCTTTTGCTCACATGTTCTTTCCTGCGTTATCCCCTGATTCTGTGGATAACCGTATTACCGCCTTTG
AGTGAGCTGATACCGCTCGCCGCAGCCGAACGACCGAGCGCAGCGAGTCAGTGAGCGAGGAAGCGGAACA
GATTTAAATGGTACCGAGCAGAGGTGTAAAAAGTACTCAAAAATTTTACTCAAGTGAAAGTACAAGTACT
TAGGGAAAATTTTACTCAATTAAAAGTAAAAGTATCTGGCTAGAATCTTACTTGAGTAAAAGTAAAAAAG
TACTCCATTAAAATTGTACTTGAGTATTAAGGAAGTAAAAGTAAAAGCAAGAAAGAAAACTAGAGTGGTC
TCCCTTTAGTGAGGGTCAATTGATGGGAGGCGTTCGGGCCACAGCGGACACGCAGGTGCGCAACGCAATT
AATGTGAGTTAGCTCACTCATTAGGCACCCCAGGCTTTACACTTTATGCTTCCGGCTCGTATGTTGTGTG
GAATTGTGAGCGGATAACAATTTCACACAGGAAACAGCTATGACCATGATTACGCCAAGCGCGCAATTAA
CCCTCACTAAAGGGAACAAAAGCTGGAGGACCTCGAGGGGGGGCCCGGTACCCAATTCGCCCTATAGTGA
GTCGTATTACGCGCGCTCACTGGCCGTCGTTTTACAACGTCGTGACTGGGAAAACCCTGGCGTTACCCAA
CTTAATCGCCTTGCAGCACATCCCCCTTTCGCCAGCTGGCGTAATAGCGAAGAGGCCCGCACCGATCGCC
CTTCCCAACAGTTGCGCAGCCTGAATGGCGAATGGCACCTGCCACACTTCCGGCCGCATAACTTTAAATA
ATGCCAATTATTTAAAGTTACTATCATAACTTCGTATAGCATACATTATACGAAGTTATCACCATAACTT
CGTATAGGATACTTTATACGAAGTTATCCTAGGCTTACCACCCACTAGCGGTCAGACTGCAGATTGCAGC
ACGAAACAGGAAGCTGACTCCACATGGTCACATGCTCACTGAAGTGTTGACTTCCCTGACAGCTGTGCAC
TTTCTAAACCGGTTTTCTCATTCATTTACAGCGCCACGAACTTCTCTCTGTTAAAGCAAGCAGGAGACGT
GGAAGAAAACCCCGGTCCTATGAAACTGCTCTCATCCATCGAGCAAGCCTGCGACATTTGTCGGCTTAAG
AAGCTGAAATGCTCCAAGGAAAAGCCGAAATGTGCCAAATGCCTGAAGAACAATTGGGAATGTCGTTACT
CTCCCAAAACCAAGCGAAGTCCACTCACAAGGGCTCATCTGACCGAAGTGGAGAGCAGGCTAGAGAGACT
GGAACAACTCTTTTTGCTCATCTTCCCTAGAGAGGACCTTGACATGATCCTCAAGATGGATTCTCTCCAG
GATATTAAAGCCCTTTTGACTGGCTTATTCGTCCAGGACAATGTGAACAAAGACGCTGTGACAGACCGAT
TGGCAAGTGTCGAGACCGATATGCCTCTGACACTGAGACAGCACAGAATCAGCGCTACTTCCTCAAGCGA
AGAGTCTTCTAACAAGGGACAGAGACAGCTGACTGTTTCGAGCAGGTCGACCCCGTCCCCGGCCGACGCC
CTGGACGACGGCGACCTGGACATGCTGCCTGCTGATGCTCTCGATGATTTCGATCTGGATATGCTCCCGG
CCGACGCCCTGGACGACTACGACCTGGACATCCTCCCGGGTAACTAATAATTAAGTCTCAGCCACCGTTA
ACTGAACATGTCAAAACCTGTGGAGACTGTTGAGATTTGATGTTCTGAAAAGATAAAGCCTATAAATAAA
ATGTTGCCCAAATTTCCTGCCTGATGTTTTTCTTTGTCTTTGCTACATGGCTTTGCTGCTCGGATCGGCT
CACTCTGTGTATGCCACGTTCACTTTGTACTCTCCTTCTCACGGTAGGTTTATTATTTTTAGATGTGCAG
TTAGTTTCTGTGAAATAACACACCACACACTGATATTGTCTGTGCATTGACTTGGTGAGTGCACATTGTT
TTTGATCTTGACATATTTATATTTGATTGATCAGGTGAACTGTGTGAATCTAAAGTGCTCCATACAGATG
TTCTGCATTGAAAATATTCTCATTTTATTAGTGGAAGTGAGTGTATGCCACATCCAATCAATTTCAGCAA
ACACCCCAGTATGATTTAATGCAAAAAAATGAAGGTATCAAACACGCATTACTACTTTGCAGTTAAATAT
TTAACATTTATTCCAACACGAAAAAAAGCAGTAAATAACACTTTGACAAACACGTCAGGACATCTTATTT
TTGTCACCCTCACAGGCAATTTAGTATAATATATTATATATATATATATATCATATAATAATATTCAGTA
TAATATATATATATATATCATATTATAATATTCAGTATAATATAAAACACAAACACATATATGTATAATA
TAATATAACATTTTTATTTATTGAGATGCCTCTATGGACCGTGTTATAAGAAGTAAAGATCAGGAGAAGT
AAACATGAAGTGTAATTATGAATACTGATGTTAAATTAAGCTATGATGAGTTTTCACTGTTAATTTACCA
TCTCAATTAAATGTTGATGCCTCCATGACCAAGTTAAGCAGATGAGACTGAGGACAACTGTAGAAGACAA
GATGTTCACTTTGCTGAATATAGCTGGCTTGACAGTTATCTATGACTCTATAAATATATATATATTTTTT
TTTTTATAAAATGATTTATTTATAACTATATATCCATTTCTCAGACAGGTGCTTCATATCCCTCACTCCC
GTAGCTGTCCATGCTGGATCTGTCCCCGTTGTTTTTAAAAAGCTAAATAAGTTATTAACATGACTGCATC
CAGCGAGCCAAACCTGTCTGGTGTACAGCTACCAGAGAAGCTTGAGATCCTAGTCACCGGCGTTCCTAGT
TCTTTAAACTGTTACAAAGTGTTTGGACCAGCAACTGAATTGCACTGTAAATTACCACATCAGGGTCTCC
GGGGTCAACGCTGCTAAGCAATGGACTGGAAAATTTGTGACATTGAGTTTTTGGAATAACTGGGAATGCT
GGATAACTCTTTGGGTAAAGCTATGGAACAAAAGTACCAGCATGAACTAAGAAATGACTGTCACAGCACA
ACATCAAACACAATGCAAGACAAAGGTTCTCTGCTTTTGCCTTACTTGACAGAAAAAGTAAGCTCTAGGT
TCATCGCATGCAGACAGCAGCAATACATGACATATATAAAGGCTGGCTCTTTTCTCCCTTCCATTGAACT
GAAACTTCCACTCAGTCAGACTTGCGGGGGATCCACAGCCTGACTAACTCGACAAACCCCCCCAAACCTA
AGGTGAGTTGATCTTTAAGCTTTTTACATTTTCAGCTCGCATATATCAATTCGCGCGCATTGTCACACTA
GCACCCACTAGCGGTCAGACTGCAGATTGCAGCACGAAACAGGAAGCTGACTCCACATGGTCACATGCTC
ACTGAAGTGTTGACTTCCCTGACAGCTGTGCACTTTCTAAACCGGTTTTCTCATTCATTTACAGTTCAGC
CGGAATTCACCTCGAGACCATGGCTCCAAAGAAGAAGCGTAAGGTAACCATGAGCGAGCTGATTAAGGAG
AACATGCACATGAAGCTGTACATGGAGGGCACCGTGGACAACCATCACTTCAAGTGCACATCCGAGGGCG
AAGGCAAGCCCTACGAGGGCACCCAGACCATGAGAATCAAGGTGGTCGAGGGCGGCCCTCTCCCCTTCGC
CTTCGACATCCTGGCTACTAGCTTCCTCTACGGCAGCAAGACCTTCATCAACCACACCCAGGGCATCCCC
GACTTCTTCAAGCAGTCCTTCCCTGAGGGCTTCACATGGGAGAGAGTCACCACATACGAAGACGGGGGCG
TGCTGACCGCTACCCAGGACACCAGCCTCCAGGACGGCTGCCTCATCTACAACGTCAAGATCAGAGGGGT
GAACTTCACATCCAACGGCCCTGTGATGCAGAAGAAAACACTCGGCTGGGAGGCCTTCACCGAGACGCTG
TACCCCGCTGACGGCGGCCTGGAAGGCAGAAACGACATGGCCCTGAAGCTCGTGGGCGGGAGCCATCTGA
TCGCAAACATCAAGACCACATATAGATCCAAGAAACCCGCTAAGAACCTCAAGATGCCTGGCGTCTACTA
TGTGGACTACAGACTGGAAAGAATCAAGGAGGCCAACAACGAGACCTACGTCGAGCAGCACGAGGTGGCA
GTGGCCAGATACTGCGACCTCCCTAGCAAACTGGGGCACAAGCTCAATTAAAGCTGACTAATTTATTTAG
CAGTAGATAGCTATATTGTGTGAAGTGGTAACAGTCCGTAGATCTACGGACTGTTACCACTTCACGCCGA
CTCAAACTGCGCAGAGAAACTTCAAACGACAACATTGGCATGGCTTTTGTTATTTTTGGCGCTTGACTCA
GGATCTAAAAACTGGAACGGTGAAGGTGACGGCAATGTTTTTTGGCAAATAAGCATCCCCGAAGTTCTAC
AATGCATCTGAGGACTCCATGTTTTGTTTTCTTTAGTCATTCCAAATGTTTGTTAAATGCATTGTTCCGA
AACTTATTTGCCTCTATGAAGGCTGCCCAGTAATTGGGAGCATACTTAACATTGTAGTATTGTATGTAAA
TTATGTAACAAAACAATGTCTGGGTTTTTGTACTTTTCAGCCTTAAAATCTTGGGTTTATTTTTTTTTCT
TTGTTCCAAAAAAACGAAGCTTTACCATTCAAGATGTAAAGGTTTCCATTCCCCCTGGGCATATTGTAAA
AGCTGTGTGGAACGTGGCGGTGCCAGACATTTGGTGGGGCCAACCTGTACACTGACTAATTCAATTCCAA
TAAAAGTGCACATGTAAGACATCCTACCCCTGTCTCATTTCCTGTCTTGGCTCTGAGTGGCTTCAATAAA
AATGGCTTTTGTGAAGTTGCACCATGTTAATTACATTTCAGCACTTTCACACCAGGTTTTTGACTAATTT
GAATTTATCGAAGTTTGACCTTTTTTTTTTTTTTTCTTCAAGCTAATTTGAGGTTATCAAACCATTTCAT
TGGAGGAAACTTAATGTTTAAAAGCATAAATTCGAAACATGATTCATTTATTTAACTGCTTAATGGTGAA
ACAAACTTCAAGTAATACACCAAGTGTTCCCTCATATGAAGGTAGCTAACTGCAAACGGCCTTAACTTTC
CATCTTAAGTTGAGCTACATAAAGGCTTTAACAGGAAGGAACTGCCAGTTTAAAAGTCAAACCACCATGA
CTGATATAAATTCTTGTCCATATAACCTTGCGTTTCACACAATATAGCTATCTACTGCTAAATAAATTAG
AGCTCATAACTTCGTATAATGTATGCTATACGAAGTTATGTTAGATAACTTCGTATAAAGTATCCTATAC
GAAGTTATGCGAGCTAACTTTAAATAATTGGCATTATTTAAAGTTATGAATCGATAAGTGAAGAGCTATC
CGGATATATATGTATGTTATCATAACTGTACTGGCTATGTCAGGTGGTAATGACTGTAACGTTACGTTAC
TCGTTGTAGGCACGACATTGAATATGCTCTTCTCCGCTGTGGCCCGAACGCCTCCCGCTAGCGATGGGAT
CTAATACGACTCACTATAGGGAGACCAAGGGAAAATAGAATGAAGTGATCTCCAAAAAATAAGTACTTTT
TGACTGTAAATAAAATTGTAAGGAGTAAAAAGTACTTTTTTTTCTAAAAAAATGTAATTAAGTAAAAGTA
AAAGTATTGATTTTTAATTGTACTCAAGTAAAGTAAAAATCCCCAAAAATAATACTTAAGTACAGTAATC
AAGTAAAATTACTCAAGTACTTTACACCTCTGGGATCCAGCTGCATCATGAACAATAAAACTGTCTGCTT
ACATAAACAGTAATACAAGGGGTGTTATGAGCCATATTCAACGGGAAACGTCGAGGCCGCGATTAAATTC
CAACATGGATGCTGATTTATATGGGTATAAATGGGCTCGCGATAATGTCGGGCAATCAGGTGCGACAATC
TATCGCTTGTATGGGAAGCCCGATGCGCCAGAGTTGTTTCTGAAACATGGCAAAGGTAGCGTTGCCAATG
ATGTTACAGATGAGATGGTCAGACTAAACTGGCTGACGGAATTTATGCCTCTTCCGACCATCAAGCATTT
TATCCGTACTCCTGATGATGCATGGTTACTCACCACTGCGATCCCCGGAAAAACAGCATTCCAGGTATTA
GAAGAATATCCTGATTCAGGTGAAAATATTGTTGATGCGCTGGCAGTGTTCCTGCGCCGGTTGCATTCGA
TTCCTGTTTGTAATTGTCCTTTTAACAGCGATCGCGTATTTCGTCTCGCTCAGGCGCAATCACGAATGAA
TAACGGTTTGGTTGATGCGAGTGATTTTGATGACGAGCGTAATGGCTGGCCTGTTGAACAAGTCTGGAAA
GAAATGCATAAACTTTTGCCATTCTCACCGGATTCAGTCGTCACTCATGGTGATTTCTCACTTGATAACC
TTATTTTTGACGAGGGGAAATTAATAGGTTGTATTGATGTTGGACGAGTCGGAATCGCAGACCGATACCA
GGATCTTGCCATCCTATGGAACTGCCTCGGTGAGTTTTCTCCTTCATTACAGAAACGGCTTTTTCAAAAA
TATGGTATTGATAATCCTGATATGAATAAATTGCAGTTTCATTTGATGCTCGATGAGTTTTTCTAATCAG
AATTGGTTAATTGGTTGTAACACTGGCAAAAAGGATCTAGGTGAAGATCCTTTTTGATAATCTCATGACC
AAAATCCCTTAACGTGAGTTTTCGTTCCACTGAGCGTCAGACCCCGTAGAAAAGATCAAAGGATCTTCTT
GAGATCCTTTTTTTCTGCGCGTAATCTGCTGCTTGCAAACAAAAAAACCACCGCTACCAGCGGTGGTTTG
TTTGCCGGATCAAGAGCTACCAACTCTTTTTCCGAAGGTAACTGGCTTCAGCAGAGCGCAGATACCAAAT
ACTGTTCTTCTAGTGTAGCCGTAGTTAGGCCACCACTTCAAGAACTCTGTAGCACCGCCTACATACCTCG
CTCTGCTAATCCTGTTACCAGTGGCTGCTGCCAGTGGCGATAAGTCGTGTCTTACCGGGTTGGACTCAAG
ACGATAGTTACCGGATAAGGCGCAGCGGTCGGGCTGAACGGGGGGTTCGTGCACACAGCCCAGCTTGGAG
CGAACGACCTACACCGAACTGAGATACCTACAGCGTGAGCTATGAGAAAGCGCCACGGTTCCCGAAGGGA
GAAAGGCGGACAGGTATCCGGTAAGCGGCAGGGTCGGAACAGGAGAGCGCACGAGGGAGCTTCCAGGGG
Features (pLannotate 1.2.2; 20 found; start..end, strand, type, name):
    485..503     -  promoter       T7 Φ3.8 promoter (fragment): weak promoter for bacteriophage T7 RNA polymerase
    560..581     +  protein_bind   CAP binding site: CAP binding activates transcription in the presence of cAMP. E. coli catabolite activator protein
    596..626     +  promoter       lac promoter: promoter for the E. coli lac operon
    634..650     +  protein_bind   lac operator: The lac repressor binds to the lac operator to inhibit transcription in E. coli. This inhibition can be relieved by adding lactose or isopropyl-β-D-thiogalactopyranoside (IPTG). lac repressor encoded by lacI
    695..713     +  promoter       T3 promoter: promoter for bacteriophage T3 RNA polymerase
    729..752     +  misc_feature   MCS (fragment): pBluescript multiple cloning site
    761..779     -  promoter       T7 promoter: promoter for bacteriophage T7 RNA polymerase
    787..942     +  CDS            lacZα (fragment): LacZα fragment of β-galactosidase; lacZ fragment
   1006..1039    +  protein_bind   loxP: Cre-mediated recombination occurs in the 8-bp core sequence (GCATACAT). Cre recombinase
   1044..1077    +  protein_bind   lox2272: Cre-mediated recombination occurs in the 8-bp core sequence (GGATACTT). lox2272 sites are compatible with each other, but incompatible with loxP or loxN sites (Lee and Saito, 1988). Cre recombinase
   1223..1279    +  CDS            P2A: 2A peptide from porcine teschovirus-1 polyprotein Eukaryotic ribosomes fail to insert a peptide bond between the Gly and Pro residues, yielding separate polypeptides.
   1280..1720    +  CDS            GAL4 (fragment): GAL4_YEAST - Experimental evidence at protein level: Swiss-Prot protein existence level 1. This protein is a positive regulator for the gene expression of the galactose-induced genes such as GAL1, GAL2, GAL7, GAL10, and MEL1 which code for the enzymes used to convert galactose to glucose. It recognizes a 17 base pair sequence in (5'-CGGRNNRCYNYNCNCCG-3') the upstream activating sequence (UAS-G) of these genes. From Saccharomyces cerevisiae (strain ATCC 204508 / S288c) (Baker's yeast).
   2522..2538    -  promoter       LEU2 promoter (fragment): S. cerevisiae LEU2
   3760..4458    +  CDS            TagBFP: TagBFP is a basic (constitutively fluorescent) blue fluorescent protein published in 2008, derived from Entacmaea quadricolor. It is reported to be a very rapidly-maturing monomer with very low acid sensitivity.
   4885..4901    +  misc_feature   CEN/ARS (fragment): S. cerevisiae CEN6 centromere fused to an autonomously replicating sequence
   5536..5569    -  protein_bind   loxP: Cre-mediated recombination occurs in the 8-bp core sequence (GCATACAT). Cre recombinase
   5575..5608    -  protein_bind   lox2272: Cre-mediated recombination occurs in the 8-bp core sequence (GGATACTT). lox2272 sites are compatible with each other, but incompatible with loxP or loxN sites (Lee and Saito, 1988). Cre recombinase
   5812..5830    +  promoter       T7 promoter: promoter for bacteriophage T7 RNA polymerase
   6117..6926    +  CDS            KanR: aminoglycoside phosphotransferase; aph(3')-Ia; confers resistance to kanamycin in bacteria or G418 (Geneticin®) in eukaryotes
   7069..98      +  rep_origin     ori (across the origin): high-copy-number ColE1/pMB1/pBR322/pUC origin of replication
