[The description below was written by a language model from this plasmid's Addgene catalogue record and pLannotate feature annotations shown in this document.]
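Description:
pUFlip-floxed2A-KalTA4-; gcry1:BFP -2 is a bacterial donor plasmid for making Cre/lox-regulated conditional alleles in zebrafish by CRISPR-directed targeted integration using the GeneWeld method. It is built on the pK backbone and is propagated in E. coli through a high-copy ColE1/pUC-type origin with kanamycin selection (KanR, aph(3')-Ia). The backbone also carries pBluescript-derived remnants: lac promoter/operator, a lacZα fragment, an MCS fragment, and T3 and T7 promoters. The catalogue lists a total size of 7,495 bp, whereas the sequenced record is 7,559 nt. Very short hits annotated as a LEU2 promoter, CEN/ARS and a T7 Φ3.8 promoter are probably chance matches rather than functional parts.

The roughly 4.8 kb payload is bracketed by a loxP–lox2272 pair at one end and the same two sites in inverted orientation at the other. This arrangement of incompatible lox sites is generally used for stable, Cre-driven inversion of the intervening cassette, in line with the "UFlip" name and the conditional rescue and inactivation purpose. Inside it, a P2A peptide is followed directly by KalTA4, annotated through its GAL4 DNA-binding portion. With in-frame integration into a target gene, the 2A would release this Gal4-type transactivator as a separate protein under the endogenous gene's control, where it could drive UAS transgenes. The "-2" suffix may denote a reading-frame variant, but the record does not say so. A second unit, gamma-crystallin 1 promoter driving TagBFP, serves as a secondary marker; this promoter is generally lens-specific, allowing carriers to be spotted by blue fluorescence. The promoter itself, any splice acceptor or terminators, and the homology-arm cloning sites are not annotated, although the depositor mentions that the original BfuAI sites were replaced.
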