Addgene plasmid #173891: pUFlip-floxed2A-KalTA4-; gcry1:BFP -2
Purpose: Donor for generating conditional alleles in zebrafish using precise CRISPR directed genomic integration with the GeneWeld method
Depositing lab: Jeffrey Essner. Depositing organization: Iowa State University. Publication: Cre/lox regulated conditional rescue and inactivation with zebrafish UFlip alleles generated by CRISPR-Cas9 targeted integration. Liu F, Kambakam S, Almeida MP, Ming Z, Welker JM, Wierson WA, Schultz-Rogers LE, Ekker SC, Clark KJ, Essner JJ, McGrail M. Elife. 2022 Jun 17;11. pii: 71478. doi: 10.7554/eLife.71478. PubMed 35713402.
Backbone
  Vector backbone: pK
  Backbone manufacturer: Karl J. Clark
  Backbone size w/o insert (bp): 2730
  Total vector size (bp): 7495
  Vector type: Synthetic Biology
Growth in bacteria
  Bacterial resistance: Kanamycin, 50 μg/mL
  Growth temperature: 30°C
  Growth strain: NEB Stable
  Copy number: High Copy
Gene/Insert
  Gene/Insert name: 2A-KalTA4; gcry1: BFP (alt name: P2A-monomeric KalTA4 gamma crystallin 1: BFP)
  Species: D. rerio (zebrafish)
  Insert size (bp): 4765
  Cloning method: Gibson Cloning
  Sequencing primers: 5′ aaaagcaagaaagaaaactagagtgg; 3′ atggctcataacaccccttg
Terms and licenses: Academic/Nonprofit Terms; Industry Terms: Not Available to Industry
Depositor comments: Please note PacCI sites have replaced the BfuAI sites within the initial versions of these vectors created by the Essner lab. Please visit https://www.biorxiv.org/content/10.1101/2021.06.18.448732v1 for bioRxiv preprint.
How to cite: pUFlip-floxed2A-KalTA4-; gcry1:BFP -2 was a gift from Jeffrey Essner (Addgene plasmid # 173891 ; http://n2t.net/addgene:173891 ; RRID:Addgene_173891)
